Addgene plasmid #221744: pMRXIB-mRuby3-STX17TM
Purpose: Stable expression of mRuby3-STX17TM in mammalian cells
Depositing lab: Noboru Mizushima. Depositing organization: The University of Tokyo. Publication: Syntaxin 17 recruitment to mature autophagosomes is temporally regulated by PI4P accumulation. Shinoda S, Sakai Y, Matsui T, Uematsu M, Koyama-Honda I, Sakamaki JI, Yamamoto H, Mizushima N. Elife. 2024 Jun 4;12:RP92189. doi: 10.7554/eLife.92189. PubMed 38831696.
Backbone
  Vector backbone: pMRX-IB
  Backbone manufacturer: Dr.Shoji Yamaoka of Tokyo Medical and Dental University
  Backbone size w/o insert (bp): 6137
  Total vector size (bp): 6905
  Vector type: Mammalian Expression, Retroviral
  Selectable markers: Blasticidin
Growth in bacteria
  Bacterial resistance: Ampicillin, 100 μg/mL
  Growth temperature: 37°C
  Growth strain: NEB Stable
  Growth instructions: 100 μg/mL
  Copy number: High Copy
Gene/Insert
  Gene/Insert name: STX17 (alt name: STX17TM)
  Species: H. sapiens (human)
  Insert size (bp): 147
  Mutation: deleted amino acids 1-228
  GenBank ID: NM_017919.2
  Entrez Gene: STX17
  Tag / fusion protein: mRuby3 (N terminal on insert)
  Cloning method: Gibson Cloning
  Sequencing primers: 5′ aggctcgGGATCCggGAATTCgggtCTGGCAGCTCTGCCTGTGGC; 3′ tacgtaGCGGCCGCtCTCGAGaccTCAACTGCATTTCTTGTCAG
Terms and licenses: Academic/Nonprofit Terms; Industry Terms: Not Available to Industry
How to cite: pMRXIB-mRuby3-STX17TM was a gift from Noboru Mizushima (Addgene plasmid # 221744 ; http://n2t.net/addgene:221744 ; RRID:Addgene_221744)
