[The description below was written by a language model from this plasmid's Addgene catalogue record and pLannotate feature annotations shown in this document.]
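Description:
pMRXIB-mRuby3-STX17TM is a Moloney murine leukemia virus (MMLV)-based retroviral expression plasmid built on the pMRX-IB backbone, intended for stable expression of a fluorescently tagged syntaxin 17 fragment in mammalian cells. In bacteria it is maintained through a high-copy ColE1/pUC-type origin and selected with ampicillin via the β-lactamase gene and its own promoter. The annotated sequence is 6,905 nt, matching the catalogued total size.

The viral portion begins with a CMV enhancer joined to a partial LTR, a hybrid 5' arrangement that would drive transcription of the viral genomic RNA in packaging cells. This is followed by the MMLV Ψ packaging signal, a truncated gag lacking its start codon, and a pol region carrying the splice acceptor. Downstream lies the payload: mRuby3, a constitutively red fluorescent protein, fused to the N-terminus of a human STX17 fragment lacking amino acids 1–228, which the construct name designates the transmembrane (TM) portion. The catalogue gives the insert as 147 bp, whereas the annotation marks a 222 nt STX17 fragment; the record does not explain this difference. An EMCV IRES then links the fusion to the bsr blasticidin S deaminase gene, so both proteins are translated from one transcript and blasticidin selection enriches for cells expressing the fusion. MMLV LTR sequences close the provirus. A short lacI fragment is also annotated in the backbone and is likely a remnant.

STX17 is an autophagosomal SNARE that mediates autophagosome–lysosome fusion, and the associated study concerns its temporally regulated recruitment to mature autophagosomes. The construct is thus suited to making stable cell lines in which the fluorescent fusion can be imaged.
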