Features (pLannotate 1.2.2; 15 found; start..end, strand, type, name):
      1..380     +  enhancer       CMV enhancer: human cytomegalovirus immediate early enhancer
    381..676     +  LTR            3' LTR (ΔU3) (fragment): self-inactivating 3' long terminal repeat (LTR) from Moloney murine leukemia virus
    739..1096    +  misc_feature   MMLV Ψ: packaging signal of Moloney murine leukemia virus (MMLV)
   1161..1577    +  CDS            gag (truncated): truncated Moloney murine leukemia virus (MMLV) gag gene lacking the start codon
   1587..1961    +  misc_feature   pol region: Moloney murine leukemia virus (MMLV) pol region containing the splice acceptor site
   1994..2704    +  CDS            mRuby3: mRuby3 is a basic (constitutively fluorescent) red fluorescent protein published in 2016, derived from Entacmaea quadricolor. It has low acid sensitivity.
   2735..2956    +  CDS            STX17 (fragment): STX17_HUMAN - Experimental evidence at protein level: Swiss-Prot protein existence level 1. SNAREs, soluble N-ethylmaleimide-sensitive factor-attachment protein receptors, are essential proteins for fusion of cellular membranes. SNAREs localized on opposing membranes assemble to form a trans-SNARE complex, an extended, parallel four alpha-helical bundle that drives membrane fusion (PubMed:23217709, PubMed:25686604, PubMed:28306502). STX17 is a SNARE of the autophagosome involved in autophagy through the direct control of autophagosome membrane fusion with the lysosome membrane (PubMed:23217709
   2991..3566    +  misc_feature   IRES2: internal ribosome entry site (IRES) of the encephalomyocarditis virus (EMCV)
   3579..3998    +  CDS            bsr: BSR_BACCE - Experimental evidence at protein level: Swiss-Prot protein existence level 1. Catalyzes the deamination of the cytosine moiety of the antibiotics blasticidin S, cytomycin and acetylblasticidin S. From Bacillus cereus.
   4109..4230    +  LTR            3' LTR (ΔU3) (fragment): self-inactivating 3' long terminal repeat (LTR) from Moloney murine leukemia virus
   4231..4700    +  LTR            LTR: long terminal repeat from Moloney murine leukemia virus
   4766..4818    -  CDS            lacI (fragment): lac repressor; lacI; The lac repressor binds to the lac operator to inhibit transcription in E. coli. This inhibition can be relieved by adding lactose or isopropyl-β-D-thiogalactopyranoside (IPTG).
   5001..5589    -  rep_origin     ori: high-copy-number ColE1/pMB1/pBR322/pUC origin of replication
   5753..6613    -  CDS            AmpR: β-lactamase; bla; confers resistance to ampicillin, carbenicillin, and related antibiotics
   6614..6718    -  promoter       AmpR promoter: bla
>Addgene plasmid #221744 | pMRXIB-mRuby3-STX17TM | addgene full sequence | sequence record 443160 | Addgene NGS Result
GACATTGATTATTGACTAGTTATTAATAGTAATCAATTACGGGGTCATTAGTTCATAGCCCATATATGGA
GTTCCGCGTTACATAACTTACGGTAAATGGCCCGCCTGGCTGACCGCCCAACGACCCCCGCCCATTGACG
TCAATAATGACGTATGTTCCCATAGTAACGCCAATAGGGACTTTCCATTGACGTCAATGGGTGGAGTATT
TACGGTAAACTGCCCACTTGGCAGTACATCAAGTGTATCATATGCCAAGTACGCCCCCTATTGACGTCAA
TGACGGTAAATGGCCCGCCTGGCATTATGCCCAGTACATGACCTTATGGGACTTTCCTACTTGGCAGTAC
ATCTACGTATTAGTCATCGCTATTACCATGCTAGAGAACCATCAGATGTTTCCAGGGTGCCCCAAGGACC
TGAAATGACCCTGTGCCTTATTTGAACTAACCAATCAGTTCGCTTCTCGCTTCTGTTCGCGCGCTTCTGC
TCCCCGAGCTCAATAAAAGAGCCCACAACCCCTCACTCGGCGCGCCAGTCCTCCGATTGACTGAGTCGCC
CGGGTACCCGTGTATCCAATAAACCCTCTTGCAGTTGCATCCGACTTGTGGTCTCGCTGTTCCTTGGGAG
GGTCTCCTCTGAGTGATTGACTACCCGTCAGCGGGGGTCTTTCATTTGGGGGCTCGTCCGGGATCGGGAG
ACCCCTGCCCAGGGACCACCGACCCACCACCGGGAGGTAAGCTGGCCAGCAACTTATCTGTGTCTGTCCG
ATTGTCTAGTGTCTATGACTGATTTTATGCGCCTGCGTCGGTACTAGTTAGCTAACTAGCTCTGTATCTG
GCGGACCCGTGGTGGAACTGACGAGTTCGGAACACCCGGCCGCAACCCTGGGAGACGTCCCAGGGACTTC
GGGGGCCGTTTTTGTGGCCCGACCTGAGTCCAAAAATCCCGATCGTTTTGGACTCTTTGGTGCACCCCCC
TTAGAGGAGGGATATGTGGTTCTGGTAGGAGACGAGAACCTAAAACAGTTCCCGCCTCCGTCTGAATTTT
TGCTTTCGGTTTGGGACCGAAGCCGCGCCGCGCGTCTTGTCTGCTGCAGCATCGTTCTGTGTTGTCTCTG
TCTGACTGTGTTTCTGTATTTGTCTGAAAATATGGGCCCGGGCCAGACTGTTACCACTCCCTTAAGTTTG
ACCTTAGGTCACTGGAAAGATGTCGAGCGGATCGCTCACAACCAGTCGGTAGATGTCAAGAAGAGACGTT
GGGTTACCTTCTGCTCTGCAGAATGGCCAACCTTTAACGTCGGATGGCCGCGAGACGGCACCTTTAACCG
AGACCTCATCACCCAGGTTAAGATCAAGGTCTTTTCACCTGGCCCGCATGGACACCCAGACCAGGTCCCC
TACATCGTGACCTGGGAAGCCTTGGCTTTTGACCCCCCTCCCTGGGTCAAGCCCTTTGTACACCCTAAGC
CTCCGCCTCCTCTTCCTCCATCCGCCCCGTCTCTCCCCCTTGAACCTCCTCGTTCGACCCCGCCTCGATC
CTCCCTTTATCCAGCCCTCACTCCTTCTCTAGGCGCCCCCATATGGCCATATGAGATCTTATATGGGGCA
CCCCCGCCCCTTGTAAACTTCCCTGACCCTGACATGACAAGAGTTACTAACAGCCCCTCTCTCCAAGCTC
ACTTACAGGCTCTCTACTTAGTCCAGCACGAAGTCTGGAGACCTCTGGCGGCAGCCTACCAAGAACAACT
GGACCGACCGGTGGTACCTCACCCTTACCGAGTCGGCGACACAGTGTGGGTCCGCCGACACCAGACTAAG
AACCTAGAACCTCGCTGGAAAGGACCTTACACAGTCCTGCTGACCACCCCCACCGCCCTCAAAGTAGACG
GCATCGCAGCTTGGATACACGCCGCCCACGTGAAGGCTGCCGACCCCGGGGGTGGACCATCCTCTAGACT
GCCGGATCTGCCATCGATATAAAGCTTGCCACCATGGTGAGCAAGGGCGAGGAGCTCATCAAGGAGAACA
TGCGGATGAAAGTCGTCATGGAAGGCTCTGTCAATGGGCACCAGTTCAAGTGTACCGGAGAAGGGGAAGG
GCGTCCCTATGAAGGCGTACAAACCATGCGCATCAAAGTGATAGAGGGCGGGCCACTCCCTTTTGCCTTC
GACATTCTGGCTACCTCCTTCATGTATGGCAGTCGGACATTCATCAAGTATCCCGCAGACATTCCGGACT
TCTTCAAACAGTCCTTTCCAGAAGGCTTTACATGGGAGAGGGTGACTAGGTACGAAGATGGCGGAGTGGT
TACTGTGACTCAGGACACGTCATTGGAGGACGGAGAGCTGGTGTACAATGTGAAAGTACGCGGAGTGAAC
TTTCCCAGCAATGGTCCTGTTATGCAGAAGAAAACCAAGGGTTGGGAACCCAATACGGAGATGATGTATC
CAGCTGATGGTGGCCTGAGGGGATACACAGACATAGCCCTGAAAGTCGATGGAGGTGGCCATCTGCACTG
CAACTTTGTGACCACCTACAGAAGCAAGAAAACTGTGGGGAACATTAAGATGCCTGGAGTGCATGCAGTC
GATCACAGACTTGAGAGAATCGAGGAGTCTGATAACGAGACATACGTGGTACAACGAGAAGTTGCCGTTG
CGAAGTACAGCAATCTGGGCGGGGGCATGGACGAGCTGTACAAGGGTTCAGGCTCGGGATCCGGGAATTC
GGGTCTGGCAGCTCTGCCTGTGGCAGGTGCACTCATCGGGGGAATGGTAGGGGGTCCTATTGGCCTCCTT
GCAGGCTTCAAAGTGGCAGGAATTGCAGCTGCACTTGGTGGTGGGGTGTTGGGCTTCACAGGTGGAAAAT
TGATACAAAGAAAGAAACAGAAAATGATGGAGAAGCTCACTTCCAGCTGTCCAGATCTTCCCAGCCAAAC
TGACAAGAAATGCAGTTGAGGTCTCGAGAGCGGCCGCTACGTAAATTCCGCCCCCCCCCCTAACGTTACT
GGCCGAAGCCGCTTGGAATAAGGCCGGTGTGCGTTTGTCTATATGTTATTTTCCACCATATTGCCGTCTT
TTGGCAATGTGAGGGCCCGGAAACCTGGCCCTGTCTTCTTGACGAGCATTCCTAGGGGTCTTTCCCCTCT
CGCCAAAGGAATGCAAGGTCTGTTGAATGTCGTGAAGGAAGCAGTTCCTCTGGAAGTTTCTTGAAGACAA
ACAACGTCTGTAGCGACCCTTTGCAGGCAGCGGAACCCCCCACCTGGCGACAGGTGCCTCTGCGGCCAAA
AGCCACGTGTATAAGATACACCTGCAAAGGCGGCACAACCCCAGTGCCACGTTGTGAGTTGGATAGTTGT
GGAAAGAGTCAAATGGCTCTCCTCAAGCGTATTCAACAAGGGGCTGAAGGATGCCCAGAAGGTACCCCAT
TGTATGGGATCTGATCTGGGGCCTCGGTGCACATGCTTTACATGTGTTTAGTCGAGGTTAAAAAAACGTC
TAGGCCCCCCGAACCACGGGGACGTGGTTTTCCTTTGAAAAACACGATGATAATATGGCCACAACCGTCG
ACATGGTCATGAAAACATTTAACATTTCTCAACAAGATCTAGAATTAGTAGAAGTAGCGACAGAGAAGAT
TACAATGCTTTATGAGGATAATAAACATCATGTGGGAGCGGCAATTCGTACGAAAACAGGAGAAATCATT
TCGGCAGTACATATTGAAGCGTATATAGGACGAGTAACTGTTTGTGCAGAAGCCATTGCGATTGGTAGTG
CAGTTTCGAATGGACAAAAGGATTTTGACACGATTGTAGCTGTTAGACACCCTTATTCTGACGAAGTAGA
TAGAAGTATTCGAGTGGTAAGTCCTTGTGGTATGTGTAGGGAGTTGATTTCAGACTATGCACCAGATTGT
TTTGTGTTAATAGAAATGAATGGCAAGTTAGTCAAAACTACGATTGAAGAACTCATTCCACTCAAATATA
CCCGAAATTAAGTCGACCGCCCGCCCCACGACCCGCAGCGCCCGACCGAAAGGAGCGCACGACCCCATGG
CTCGACGATAAAATAAAAGATTTTATTTAGTCTCCAGAAAAAGGGGGGAATGAAAGACCCCACCTGTAGG
TTTGGCAAGCTAGCTTAAGTAACGCCATTTTGCAAGGCATGGAAAAATACATAACTGAGAATAGAGAAGT
TCAGATCAAGGTCAGGAACAGATGGAACAGCTGAATATGGGCCAAACAGGATATCTGTGGTAAGCAGTTC
CTGCCCCGGCTCAGGGCCAAGAACAGATGGAACAGCTGAATATGGGCCAAACAGGATATCTGTGGTAAGC
AGTTCCTGCCCCGGCTCAGGGCCAAGAACAGATGGTCCCCAGATGCGGTCCAGCCCTCAGCAGTTTCTAG
AGAACCATCAGATGTTTCCAGGGTGCCCCAAGGACCTGAAATGACCCTGTGCCTTATTTGAACTAACCAA
TCAGTTCGCTTCTCGCTTCTGTTCGCGCGCTTCTGCTCCCCGAGCTCAATAAAAGAGCCCACAACCCCTC
ACTCGGGGCGCCAGTCCTCCGATTGACTGAGTCGCCCGGGTACCCGTGTATCCAATAAACCCTCTTGCAG
TTGCATCCGACTTGTGGTCTCGCTGTTCCTTGGGAGGGTCTCCTCTGAGTGATTGACTACCCGTCAGCGG
GGGTCTTTCACATGCAGCATGTATCAAAATTAATTTGGTTTTTTTTCTTAAGTATTTACATTAAATGGCC
ATAGTTGCATTAATGAATCGGCCAACGCGCGGGGAGAGGCGGTTTGCGTATTGGGCGCTCTTCCGCTTCC
TCGCTCACTGACTCGCTGCGCTCGGTCGTTCGGCTGCGGCGAGCGGTATCAGCTCACTCAAAGGCGGTAA
TACGGTTATCCACAGAATCAGGGGATAACGCAGGAAAGAACATGTGAGCAAAAGGCCAGCAAAAGGCCAG
GAACCGTAAAAAGGCCGCGTTGCTGGCGTTTTTCCATAGGCTCCGCCCCCCTGACGAGCATCACAAAAAT
CGACGCTCAAGTCAGAGGTGGCGAAACCCGACAGGACTATAAAGATACCAGGCGTTTCCCCCTGGAAGCT
CCCTCGTGCGCTCTCCTGTTCCGACCCTGCCGCTTACCGGATACCTGTCCGCCTTTCTCCCTTCGGGAAG
CGTGGCGCTTTCTCATAGCTCACGCTGTAGGTATCTCAGTTCGGTGTAGGTCGTTCGCTCCAAGCTGGGC
TGTGTGCACGAACCCCCCGTTCAGCCCGACCGCTGCGCCTTATCCGGTAACTATCGTCTTGAGTCCAACC
CGGTAAGACACGACTTATCGCCACTGGCAGCAGCCACTGGTAACAGGATTAGCAGAGCGAGGTATGTAGG
CGGTGCTACAGAGTTCTTGAAGTGGTGGCCTAACTACGGCTACACTAGAAGAACAGTATTTGGTATCTGC
GCTCTGCTGAAGCCAGTTACCTTCGGAAAAAGAGTTGGTAGCTCTTGATCCGGCAAACAAACCACCGCTG
GTAGCGGTGGTTTTTTTGTTTGCAAGCAGCAGATTACGCGCAGAAAAAAAGGATCTCAAGAAGATCCTTT
GATCTTTTCTACGGGGTCTGACGCTCAGTGGAACGAAAACTCACGTTAAGGGATTTTGGTCATGAGATTA
TCAAAAAGGATCTTCACCTAGATCCTTTTGCGGCCGGCCGCAAATCAATCTAAAGTATATATGAGTAAAC
TTGGTCTGACAGTTACCAATGCTTAATCAGTGAGGCACCTATCTCAGCGATCTGTCTATTTCGTTCATCC
ATAGTTGCCTGACTCCCCGTCGTGTAGATAACTACGATACGGGAGGGCTTACCATCTGGCCCCAGTGCTG
CAATGATACCGCGAGACCCACGCTCACCGGCTCCAGATTTATCAGCAATAAACCAGCCAGCCGGAAGGGC
CGAGCGCAGAAGTGGTCCTGCAACTTTATCCGCCTCCATCCAGTCTATTAATTGTTGCCGGGAAGCTAGA
GTAAGTAGTTCGCCAGTTAATAGTTTGCGCAACGTTGTTGCCATTGCTACAGGCATCGTGGTGTCACGCT
CGTCGTTTGGTATGGCTTCATTCAGCTCCGGTTCCCAACGATCAAGGCGAGTTACATGATCCCCCATGTT
GTGCAAAAAAGCGGTTAGCTCCTTCGGTCCTCCGATCGTTGTCAGAAGTAAGTTGGCCGCAGTGTTATCA
CTCATGGTTATGGCAGCACTGCATAATTCTCTTACTGTCATGCCATCCGTAAGATGCTTTTCTGTGACTG
GTGAGTACTCAACCAAGTCATTCTGAGAATAGTGTATGCGGCGACCGAGTTGCTCTTGCCCGGCGTCAAC
ACGGGATAATACCGCGCCACATAGCAGAACTTTAAAAGTGCTCATCATTGGAAAACGTTCTTCGGGGCGA
AAACTCTCAAGGATCTTACCGCTGTTGAGATCCAGTTCGATGTAACCCACTCGTGCACCCAACTGATCTT
CAGCATCTTTTACTTTCACCAGCGTTTCTGGGTGAGCAAAAACAGGAAGGCAAAATGCCGCAAAAAAGGG
AATAAGGGCGACACGGAAATGTTGAATACTCATACTCTTCCTTTTTCAATATTATTGAAGCATTTATCAG
GGTTATTGTCTCATGAGCGGATACATATTTGAATGTATTTAGAAAAATAAACAAATAGGGGTTCCGCGCA
CATTTCCCCGAAAAGTGCCACCTGACGTCTAAGAAACCATTATTATCATGACATTAACCTATAAAAATAG
GCGTATCACGAGGCCCTTTCGTCTTCACTATAGGAGCTTGGCCCATTGCATACGTTGTATCCATATCATA
ATATGTACATTTATATTGGCTCATGTCCAACATTACCGCCATGTT
